Addgene plasmid #44587: pDONR207-SD3(1-50)
Purpose: Gateway entry vector for N-terminal fragment (1-50) of SD3 protein
Depositing lab: Yutaka Kodama. Depositing organization: Utsunomiya University. Publication: Cold-induced organelle relocation in the liverwort Marchantia polymorpha L. Ogasawara Y, Ishizaki K, Kohchi T, Kodama Y. Plant Cell Environ. 2013 Feb 20. doi: 10.1111/pce.12085. PubMed 23421791.
Backbone
  Vector backbone: pDONR207
  Backbone manufacturer: Invitrogen
  Backbone size w/o insert (bp): 3373
  Total vector size (bp): 3523
Growth in bacteria
  Bacterial resistance: Gentamicin, 10 μg/mL
  Growth temperature: 37°C
  Growth strain: DH5alpha
  Copy number: Unknown
Gene/Insert
  Gene/Insert name: SD3(1-50)
  Species: A. thaliana (mustard weed)
  Insert size (bp): 150
  Cloning method: Gateway Cloning
  Sequencing primers: 5′ TCGCGTTAACGCTAGCATGGATCTC; 3′ GTAACATCAGAGATTTTGAGACAC
Terms and licenses: Academic/Nonprofit Terms; Industry Terms: Not Available to Industry
How to cite: pDONR207-SD3(1-50) was a gift from Yutaka Kodama (Addgene plasmid # 44587 ; http://n2t.net/addgene:44587 ; RRID:Addgene_44587)
