[The description below was written by a language model from this plasmid's Addgene catalogue record and pLannotate feature annotations shown in this document.]
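Description:
pDONR207-SD3(1-50) is a Gateway entry clone built on the Invitrogen pDONR207 donor backbone, with a total size of about 3.5 kb. It is a bacterial cloning plasmid, propagated in E. coli through a high-copy ColE1/pUC-type origin and selected with gentamicin. Resistance comes from an intact gentamicin acetyltransferase gene (aacC1) expressed from a class 1 integron Pc promoter. The automated annotation also reports two fragments of a kanamycin resistance gene flanking this cassette. These look like interrupted, non-functional remnants in the backbone, and the catalogue lists gentamicin as the only selection. A short hit to an RSF origin is likewise only a fragment.

The insert is a 150 bp sequence encoding the first 50 amino acids of the Arabidopsis thaliana SD3 protein, which the feature table identifies as TIM21. TIM21 is a protein thought to take part in moving transit peptide-containing proteins across the mitochondrial inner membrane. The fragment sits between attL-type recombination sites generated by a BP reaction. The annotation software labels these as attL3 and attL4 fragments overlapping attB1 and attB2 cores, so they are best read simply as the attL sites of an entry clone. The rrnB T1 and T2 terminators lie upstream and shield the insert from read-through transcription. No promoter drives the insert, as expected for an entry vector.

The plasmid serves as a source for moving the SD3 N-terminal fragment into Gateway destination vectors by LR recombination, for example to make fusion proteins. The associated publication concerns cold-induced organelle relocation in the liverwort Marchantia polymorpha, which suggests a role in organelle labelling, although the record does not state this.
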