Features (pLannotate 1.2.2; 14 found; start..end, strand, type, name):
      1..46      +  rep_origin     RSF ori (fragment): Plasmids containing the RSF 1030 origin of replication can be propagated in E. coli cells that contain additional plasmids with compatible origins.
     73..100     -  terminator     rrnB T2 terminator: transcription terminator T2 from the E. coli rrnB gene
    232..275     +  terminator     rrnB T1 terminator: Escherichia coli rrnB; transcription terminator T1 from the E. coli rrnB gene
    332..416     +  protein_bind   attL3 (fragment): mutant version of attL; recombination site for the Gateway® LR reaction LR Clonase™
    407..427     +  protein_bind   attB1: mutant version of attB; core recombination site for the Gateway® BP reaction BP Clonase™
    433..585     +  CDS            TIM21 (fragment): TIM21_ARATH - Also known as SD3. Experimental evidence at protein level: Swiss-Prot protein existence level 1. May participate in the translocation of transit peptide- containing proteins across the mitochondrial inner membrane. From Arabidopsis thaliana (Mouse-ear cress).
    587..607     -  protein_bind   attB2: mutant version of attB; core recombination site for the Gateway® BP reaction BP Clonase™
    598..682     -  protein_bind   attL4 (fragment): mutant version of attL; recombination site for the Gateway® LR reaction LR Clonase™
    806..1432    +  CDS            KanR (fragment): aminoglycoside phosphotransferase; aph(3')-Ia; confers resistance to kanamycin in bacteria or G418 (Geneticin®) in eukaryotes
   1466..1999    -  CDS            GmR: gentamycin acetyltransferase; aacC1; confers resistance to gentamycin
   2188..2216    -  promoter       Pc promoter: intI1 (promoter lies within the coding sequence); class 1 integron promoter
   2194..2541    -  CDS            YPR2_ECOLX (fragment): Protein predicted: Swiss-Prot protein existence level 4. From Escherichia coli.
   2546..2730    +  CDS            KanR (fragment): aminoglycoside phosphotransferase; aph(3')-Ia; confers resistance to kanamycin in bacteria or G418 (Geneticin®) in eukaryotes
   2873..3461    +  rep_origin     ori: high-copy-number ColE1/pMB1/pBR322/pUC origin of replication
>Addgene plasmid #44587 | pDONR207-SD3(1-50) | depositor full sequence | sequence record 60946 | pDONR207-SD3(1-50) sequence 3523 bps
CTTTCCTGCGTTATCCCCTGATTCTGTGGATAACCGTATTACCGCTAGCCAGGAAGAGTTTGTAGAAACG
CAAAAAGGCCATCCGTCAGGATGGCCTTCTGCTTAGTTTGATGCCTGGCAGTTTATGGCGGGCGTCCTGC
CCGCCACCCTCCGGGCCGTTGCTTCACAACGTTCAAATCCGCTCCCGGCGGATTTGTCCTACTCAGGAGA
GCGTTCACCGACAAACAACAGATAAAACGAAAGGCCCAGTCTTCCGACTGAGCCTTTCGTTTTATTTGAT
GCCTGGCAGTTCCCTACTCTCGCGTTAACGCTAGCATGGATCTCGGGCCCCAAATAATGATTTTATTTTG
ACTGATAGTGACCTGTTCGTTGCAACAAATTGATGAGCAATGCTTTTTTATAATGCCAAGTTTGTACAAA
AAAGCAGGCTCCATGATGATGATGAATCTTTTAAGGAGATCAGCGATAGCCATCGGCCGCCAATCAAAAT
CGAAACTGGCGTCGTTTTCCTCCGCTACACAACCTTGTTCCGGAATCCCAAAATCGTCCAAGAGGGTTTT
TAGCAACTCATTTCTTTCAAAGGACCCAGCTTTCTTGTACAAAGTGGGCATTATAAGAAAGCATTGCTTA
TCAATTTGTTGCAACGAACAGGTCACTATCAGTCAAAATAAAATCATTATTTGCCATCCAGCTGCAGCTC
TGGCCCGTGTCTCAAAATCTCTGATGTTACATTGCACAAGATAAAAATATATCATCATGAACAATAAAAC
TGTCTGCTTACATAAACAGTAATACAAGGGGTGTTATGAGCCATATTCAACGGGAAACGTCGAGGCCGCG
ATTAAATTCCAACATGGATGCTGATTTATATGGGTATAAATGGGCTCGCGATAATGTCGGGCAATCAGGT
GCGACAATCTATCGCTTGTATGGGAAGCCCGATGCGCCAGAGTTGTTTCTGAAACATGGCAAAGGTAGCG
TTGCCAATGATGTTACAGATGAGATGGTCAGACTAAACTGGCTGACGGAATTTATGCCTCTTCCGACCAT
CAAGCATTTTATCCGTACTCCTGATGATGCATGGTTACTCACCACTGCGATCCCCGGAAAAACAGCATTC
CAGGTATTAGAAGAATATCCTGATTCAGGTGAAAATATTGTTGATGCGCTGGCAGTGTTCCTGCGCCGGT
TGCATTCGATTCCTGTTTGTAATTGTCCTTTTAACAGCGATCGCGTATTTCGTCTCGCTCAGGCGCAATC
ACGAATGAATAACGGTTTGGTTGATGCGAGTGATTTTGATGACGAGCGTAATGGCTGGCCTGTTGAACAA
GTCTGGAAAGAAATGCATAAACTTTTGCCATTCTCACCGGATTCAGTCGTCACTCATGGTGATTTCTCAC
TTGATAACCTTATTTTTGACGAGGGGAAATTAGGCCGGGAAGCCGATCTCGGCTTGAACGAATTGTTAGG
TGGCGGTACTTGGGTCGATATCAAAGTGCATCACTTCTTCCCGTATGCCCAACTTTGTATAGAGAGCCAC
TGCGGGATCGTCACCGTAATCTGCTTGCACGTAGATCACATAAGCACCAAGCGCGTTGGCCTCATGCTTG
AGGAGATTGATGAGCGCGGTGGCAATGCCCTGCCTCCGGTGCTCGCCGGAGACTGCGAGATCATAGATAT
AGATCTCACTACGCGGCTGCTCAAACCTGGGCAGAACGTAAGCCGCGAGAGCGCCAACAACCGCTTCTTG
GTCGAAGGCAGCAAGCGCGATGAATGTCTTACTACGGAGCAAGTTCCCGAGGTAATCGGAGTCCGGCTGA
TGTTGGGAGTAGGTGGCTACGTCTCCGAACTCACGACCGAAAAGATCAAGAGCAGCCCGCATGGATTTGA
CTTGGTCAGGGCCGAGCCTACATGTGCGAATGATGCCCATACTTGAGCCACCTAACTTTGTTTTAGGGCG
ACTGCCCTGCTGCGTAACATCGTTGCTGCTGCGTAACATCGTTGCTGCTCCATAACATCAAACATCGACC
CACGGCGTAACGCGCTTGCTGCTTGGATGCCCGAGGCATAGACTGTACAAAAAAACAGTCATAACAAGCC
ATGAAAACCGCCACTGCGCCGTTACCACCGCTGCGTTCGGTCAAGGTTCTGGACCAGTTGCGTGAGCGCA
TACGCTACTTGCATTACAGTTTACGAACCGAACAGGCTTATGTCAACTGGGTTCGTGCCTTCATCCGTTT
CCACGGTGTGCGTCACCCGGCAACCTTGGGCAGCAGCGAAGTCGAGGCATTTCTGTCCTGGCTGGCGAAC
GAGCGCAAGGTTTCGGTCTCCACGCATCGTCAGGCATTGGCGGCCTTGCTGTTCTTCTACGGCAAGGTGC
TGTGCACGGATCTGCCCTGGCTTCAGGAGATCGGAAGACCTCGGCCGTCGCGGCGCTTGCCGGTGGTGCT
GACCCCGGATGAAGTGGTTCGCATCCTCGGTTTTCTGGAAGGCGAGCATCGTTTGTTCGCCCAGGACTCT
AGCTATAGTTCTAGTGGTTGGCTACTAATAGGTTGTATTGATGTTGGACGAGTCGGAATCGCAGACCGAT
ACCAGGATCTTGCCATCCTATGGAACTGCCTCGGTGAGTTTTCTCCTTCATTACAGAAACGGCTTTTTCA
AAAATATGGTATTGATAATCCTGATATGAATAAATTGCAGTTTCATTTGATGCTCGATGAGTTTTTCTAA
TCAGAATTGGTTAATTGGTTGTAACACTGGCAGAGCATTACGCTGACTTGACGGGACGGCGCAAGCTCAT
GACCAAAATCCCTTAACGTGAGTTTTCGTTCCACTGAGCGTCAGACCCCGTAGAAAAGATCAAAGGATCT
TCTTGAGATCCTTTTTTTCTGCGCGTAATCTGCTGCTTGCAAACAAAAAAACCACCGCTACCAGCGGTGG
TTTGTTTGCCGGATCAAGAGCTACCAACTCTTTTTCCGAAGGTAACTGGCTTCAGCAGAGCGCAGATACC
AAATACTGTCCTTCTAGTGTAGCCGTAGTTAGGCCACCACTTCAAGAACTCTGTAGCACCGCCTACATAC
CTCGCTCTGCTAATCCTGTTACCAGTGGCTGCTGCCAGTGGCGATAAGTCGTGTCTTACCGGGTTGGACT
CAAGACGATAGTTACCGGATAAGGCGCAGCGGTCGGGCTGAACGGGGGGTTCGTGCACACAGCCCAGCTT
GGAGCGAACGACCTACACCGAACTGAGATACCTACAGCGTGAGCTATGAGAAAGCGCCACGCTTCCCGAA
GGGAGAAAGGCGGACAGGTATCCGGTAAGCGGCAGGGTCGGAACAGGAGAGCGCACGAGGGAGCTTCCAG
GGGGAAACGCCTGGTATCTTTATAGTCCTGTCGGGTTTCGCCACCTCTGACTTGAGCGTCGATTTTTGTG
ATGCTCGTCAGGGGGGCGGAGCCTATGGAAAAACGCCAGCAACGCGGCCTTTTTACGGTTCCTGGCCTTT
TGCTGGCCTTTTGCTCACATGTT
