>Addgene plasmid #44587 | pDONR207-SD3(1-50) | addgene partial sequence | sequence record 157252 | pDONR201F 5'-TCGCGTTAACGCTAGCATGGATCTC-3'
ATTTTGACTGATAGTGACCTGTTCGTTGCAACAAATTGATGAGCAATGCTTTTTTATAATGCCAAGTTTG
TACAAAAAAGCAGGCTCCATGATGATGATGAATCTTTTAAGGAGATCAGCGATAGCCATCGGCCGCCAAT
CAAAATCGAAACTGGCGTCGTTTTCCTCCGCTACACAACCTTGTTCCGGA
