>Addgene plasmid #44587 | pDONR207-SD3(1-50) | addgene partial sequence | sequence record 158532 | pENTR-R 5'-ATGGCTCATAACACCCCTTG-3'
TTTATTGTTCATGATGATATATTTTTATCTTGTGCAATGTAACATCAGAGATTTTGAGACACGGGCCAGA
GCTGCAGCTGGATGGCAAATAATGATTTTATTTTGACTGATAGTGACCTGTTCGTTGCAACAAATTGATA
AGCAATGCTTTCTTATAATGCCAACTTTGTACAAGAAAGCTGGGTCCTTTGAAAGAAATGAGTTGCTAAA
AACCCTCTTGGACGATTTTGGGATTCCGGAACAAGGTTGTGTAGCGGAGGAAAACGACGCCAGTTTCGAT
TTTGATTGGCGGCCGATGGCTATCGCTGATCTCCTTAAAAGATTCATCATCATCATGGAGCCTGCTTTTT
TGTACAAAGTTGGCATTATAAAAAAGCATTGCTCATCAATTTGTTGCAACGAACAGGTCACTATCAGTCA
AAATAAAATCATTATTTGG
